>Addgene plasmid #69159 | pNeoXTR f2 | depositor full sequence | sequence record 121991 | full - see below
CTAAATTGTAAGCGTTAATATTTTGTTAAAATTCGCGTTAAATTTTTGTTAAATCAGCTCATTTTTTAAC
CAATAGGCCGAAATCGGCAAAATCCCTTATAAATCAAAAGAATAGACCGAGATAGGGT
[37 nt withheld, positions 129-165]
AAAGAACGTGGACTCCAACGTCAAAGG
[49 nt withheld, positions 193-241]
T
[91 nt withheld, positions 243-333]
G
[124 nt withheld, positions 335-458]
CCCATTCGCCATTCAGGCTGCGCAACTGTTGGGAAGGGCGATCGGTGCGGGCCTCTTCGCTATTACGCCA
GCTGGCGAAAGGGGGATGTGCTGCAAGGCGATTAAGTTGGGTAACGCCAGGGTTTTCCCAGTCACGACGT
TGTAAAACGACGGCCAGTGAGCGCGCGTAATACGACTCACTATAGGGCGAATTGGGTACCATTTAAATGT
TTAAACGGTTACCTCTAGATGCATGCTCGAGCCCCAGCTGGTTCTTTCCGCCTCAGAAGCCATAGAGCCC
ACCGCATCCCCAGCATGCCTGCTATTGTCTTCCCAATCCTCCCCCTTGCTGTCCTGCCCCACCCCACCCC
CCAGAATAGAATGACACCTACTCAGACAATGCGATGCAATTTCCTCATTTTATTAGGAAAGGACAGTGGG
AGTGGCACCTTCCAGGGTCAAGGAAGGCACGGGGGAGGGGCAAACAACAGATGGCTGGCAACTAGAAGGC
ACAGTCGAGGCTGATCAGCGAGCTCTAGGATCTGCATTCCACCACTGCTCCCATTCATCAGTTCCATAGG
TTGGAATCTAAAATACACAAACAATTAGAATCAGTAGTTTAACACATTATACACTTAAAAATTTTATATT
TACCTTAGAGCTTTAAATCTCTGTAGGTAGTTTGTCCAATTATGTCACACCACAGAAGTAAGGTTCCTTC
ACAAAGAGATCGCCTGACACGATTTCCTGCACAGGCTTGAGCCATATACTCATACATCGCATCTTGGCCA
CGTTTTCCACGGGTTTCAAAATTAATCTCAAGTTCTACGCTTAACGCTTTCGCCTGTTCCCAGTTATTAA
TATATTCAACGCTAGAACTCCCCTCAGCGAAGGGAAGGCTGAGCACTACACGCGAAGCACCATCACCGAA
CCTTTTGATAAACTCTTCCGTTCCGACTTGCTCCATCAACGGTTCAGTGAGACTTAAACCTAACTCTTTC
TTAATAGTTTCGGCATTATCCACTTTTAGTGCGAGAACCTTCGTCAGTCCTGGATACGTCACTTTGACCA
CGCCTCCAGCTTTTCCAGAGAGCGGGTTTTCATTATCTACAGAGTATCCCGCAGCGTCGTATTTATTGTC
GGTACTATAAAACCCTTTCCAATCATCGTCATAATTTCCTTGTGTACCAGATTTTGGCTTTTGTATACCT
TTTTGAATGGAATCTACATAACCAGGTTTAGTCCCGTGGTACGAAGAAAAGTTTTCCATCACAAAAGATT
TAGAAGAATCAACAACATCATCAGGATCCATGGCGAGGACCTGCAGGTCGAAAGGCCCGGAGATGAGGAA
GAGGAGAACAGCGCGGCAGACGTGCGCTTTTGAAGCGTGCAGAATGCCGGGCCTCCGGAGGACCTTCGGG
CGCCCGCCCCGCCCCTGAGCCCGCCCCTGAGCCCGCCCCCGGACCCACCCCTTCCCAGCCTCTGAGCCCA
GAAAGCGAAGGAGCAAAGCTGCTATTGGCCGCTGCCCCAAAGGCCTACCCGCTTCCATTGCTCAGCGGTG
CTGTCCATCTGCACGAGACTAGTGAGACGTGCTACTTCCATTTGTCACGTCCTGCACGACGCGAGCTGCG
GGGCGGGGGGGAACTTCCTGACTAGGGGAGGAGTAGAAGGTGGCGCGAAGGGGCCACCAAAGAACGGAGC
CGGTTGGCGCCTACCGGTGGATGTGGAATGTGTGCGAGGCCAGAGGCCACTTGTGTAGCGCCAAGTGCCC
AGCGGGGCTGCTAAAGCGCATGCTCCAGACTGCCTTGGGAAAAGCGCCTCCCCTACCCGGTAGAATTCGG
TCGACGGATCCGGCGCGCCGCGATCGCGGCCGGCCGCGGCCGCGTATCGATAAGCTTGATATCGAATTCC
GAAGTTCCTATTCTCTAGAAAGTATAGGAACTTCAGGTCTGAAGAGGAGTTTACGTCCAGCCAAGCTAGC
TTGGCTGCAGGTCGTCGAAATTCTACCGGGTAGGGGAGGCGCTTTTCCCAAGGCAGTCTGGAGCATGCGC
TTTAGCAGCCCCGCTGGGCACTTGGCGCTACACAAGTGGCCTCTGGCCTCGCACACATTCCACATCCACC
GGTAGGCGCCAACCGGCTCCGTTCTTTGGTGGCCCCTTCGCGCCACCTTCTACTCCTCCCCTAGTCAGGA
AGTTCCCCCCCGCCCCGCAGCTCGCGTCGTGCAGGACGTGACAAATGGAAGTAGCACGTCTCACTAGTCT
CGTGCAGATGGACAGCACCGCTGAGCAATGGAAGCGGGTAGGCCTTTGGGGCAGCGGCCAATAGCAGCTT
TGCTCCTTCGCTTTCTGGGCTCAGAGGCTGGGAAGGGGTGGGTCCGGGGGCGGGCTCAGGGGCGGGCTCA
GGGGCGGGGCGGGCGCCCGAAGGTCCTCCGGAGGCCCGGCATTCTGCACGCTTCAAAAGCGCACGTCTGC
CGCGCTGTTCTCCTCTTCCTCATCTCCGGGCCTTTCGACCTGCAGCCTGTTGACAATTAATCATCGGCAT
AGTATATCGGCATAGTATAATACGACAAGGTGAGGAACTAAACCATGGGATCGGCCATTGAACAAGATGG
ATTGCACGCAGGTTCTCCGGCCGCTTGGGTGGAGAGGCTATTCGGCTATGACTGGGCACAACAGACAATC
GGCTGCTCTGATGCCGCCGTGTTCCGGCTGTCAGCGCAGGGGCGCCCGGTTCTTTTTGTCAAGACCGACC
TGTCCGGTGCCCTGAATGAACTGCAGGACGAGGCAGCGCGGCTATCGTGGCTGGCCACGACGGGCGTTCC
TTGCGCAGCTGTGCTCGACGTTGTCACTGAAGCGGGAAGGGACTGGCTGCTATTGGGCGAAGTGCCGGGG
CAGGATCTCCTGTCATCTCACCTTGCTCCTGCCGAGAAAGTATCCATCATGGCTGATGCAATGCGGCGGC
TGCATACGCTTGATCCGGCTACCTGCCCATTCGACCACCAAGCGAAACATCGCATCGAGCGAGCACGTAC
TCGGATGGAAGCCGGTCTTGTCGATCAGGATGATCTGGACGAAGAGCATCAGGGGCTCGCGCCAGCCGAA
CTGTTCGCCAGGCTCAAGGCGCGCATGCCCGACGGCGATGATCTCGTCGTGACCCATGGCGATGCCTGCT
TGCCGAATATCATGGTGGAAAATGGCCGCTTTTCTGGATTCATCGACTGTGGCCGGCTGGGTGTGGCGGA
CCGCTATCAGGACATAGCGTTGGCTACCCGTGATATTGCTGAAGAGCTTGGCGGCGAATGGGCTGACCGC
TTCCTCGTGCTTTACGGTATCGCCGCTCCCGATTCGCAGCGCATCGCCTTCTATCGCCTTCTTGACGAGT
TCTTCTGAGGGGATCAATTCTCTAGAGCTCGCTGATCAGCCTCGACTGTGCCTTCTAGTTGCCAGCCATC
TGTTGTTTGCCCCTCCCCCGTGCCTTCCTTGACCCTGGAAGGTGCCACTCCCACTGTCCTTTCCTAATAA
AATGAGGAAATTGCATCGCATTGTCTGAGTAGGTGTCATTCTATTCTGGGGGGTGGGGTGGGGCAGGACA
GCAAGGGGGAGGATTGGGAAGACAATAGCAGGCATGCTGGGGATGCGGTGGGCTCTATGGCTTCTGAGGC
GGAAAGAACCAGCTGGGGCTCGACTAGAGCTTGCGGAACCCTTCGAAGTTCCTATTCTCTAGAAAGTATA
GGAACTTCATCAGTCAGGTACATAATGGATCCATAACTTCGTATAGGATACCTTATACGAAGTTATCTCA
GCTAGAAGCCATAACTTCGTATAGTACACATTATACGAAGTTATGTTTATCGAATTCCTGCAGCCCGGTA
GATCTTTACAATTTACGCGTTAAGATACATTGATGAGTTTGGACAAACCACAACTAGAATGCAGTGAAAA
AAATGCTTTATTTGTGAAATTTGTGATGCTATTGCTTTATTTGTAACCATTATAAGCTGCAATAAACAAG
TTAACAACAACAATTGCATTCATTTTATGTTTCAGGTTCAGGGGGAGGTGTGGGAGGTTTTTTAAAGCAA
GTAAAACCTCTACAAATGTGGTATGGCTGATTATGATCAGTTATCTAGATCCGGTGGATCCTTACTTGTA
CAGCTCGTCCATGCCGAGAGTGATCCCGGCGGCGGTCACGAACTCCAGCAGGACCATGTGATCGCGCTTC
TCGTTGGGGTCTTTGCTCAGGGCGGACTGGGTGCTCAGGTAGTGGTTGTCGGGCAGCAGCACGGGGCCGT
CGCCGATGGGGGTGTTCTGCTGGTAGTGGTCGGCGAGCTGCACGCTGCCGTCCTCGATGTTGTGGCGGAT
CTTGAAGTTCACCTTGATGCCGTTCTTCTGCTTGTCGGCCATGATATAGACGTTGTGGCTGTTGTAGTTG
TACTCCAGCTTGTGCCCCAGGATGTTGCCGTCCTCCTTGAAGTCGATGCCCTTCAGCTCGATGCGGTTCA
CCAGGGTGTCGCCCTCGAACTTCACCTCGGCGCGGGTCTTGTAGTTGCCGTCGTCCTTGAAGAAGATGGT
GCGCTCCTGGACGTAGCCTTCGGGCATGGCGGACTTGAAGAAGTCGTGCTGCTTCATGTGGTCGGGGTAG
CGGCTGAAGCACTGCACGCCGTAGGTCAGGGTGGTCACGAGGGTGGGCCAGGGCACGGGCAGCTTGCCGG
TGGTGCAGATGAACTTCAGGGTCAGCTTGCCGTAGGTGGCATCGCCCTCGCCCTCGCCGGACACGCTGAA
CTTGTGGCCGTTTACGTCGCCGTCCAGCTCGACCAGGATGGGCACCACCCCGGTGAACAGCTCCTCGCCC
TTGCTCACCATCCTGGAAAAAAGAAATGCGAAGATTGCGCCTGCGCATCGATAAAATAAAAGATTTTATT
TAGTCTCCAGAAAAAGCCCGGATAACTTCGTATAAGGTATCCTATACGAAGTTATCCATTCAGGCTGTGC
TAGCATCAATGGCATGGCACAAAGCTTAGCCATAACTTCGTATAATGTGTACTATACGAAGTTATCCCGG
GAAGTTCCTATTCTCTAGAAAGTATAGGAACTTCTTAATTAAGACGTCCTTAAGCCTAGGCCACCGCGGT
GGAGCTCCAGCTTTTGTTCCCTTTAGTGAGGGTTAATTGCGCGCTTGGCGTAATCATGGTCATAGCTGTT
TCCTGTGTGAAATTGTTATCCGCTCACAATTCCACACAACATACGAGCCGGAAGCATAAAGTGTAAAGCC
TGGGGTGCCTAATGAGTGAGCTAACTCACATTAATTGCGTTGCGCTCACTGCCCGCTTTCCAGTCGGGAA
ACCTGTCGTGCCAGCTGCATTAATGAATCGGCCAACGCGCGGGGAGAGGCGGTTTGCGTATTGGGCGCTC
TTCCGCTTCCTCGCTCACTGACTCGCTGCGCTCGGTCGTTCGGCTGCGGCGAGCGGTATCAGCTCACTCA
AAGGCGGTAATACGGTTATCCACAGAATCAGGGGATAACGCAGGAAAGAACATGTGAGCAAAAGGCCAGC
AAAAGGCCAGGAACCGTAAAAAGGCCGCGTTGCTGGCGTTTTTCCATAGGCTCCGCCCCCCTGACGAGCA
TCACAAAAATCGACGCTCAAGTCAGAGGTGGCGAAACCCGACAGGACTATAAAGATACCAGGCGTTTCCC
CCTGGAAGCTCCCTCGTGCGCTCTCCTGTTCCGACCCTGCCGCTTACCGGATACCTGTCCGCCTTTCTCC
CTTCGGGAAGCGTGGCGCTTTCTCATAGCTCACGCTGTAGGTATCTCAGTTCGGTGTAGGTCGTTCGCTC
CAAGCTGGGCTGTGTGCACGAACCCCCCGTTCAGCCCGACCGCTGCGCCTTATCCGGTAACTATCGTCTT
GAGTCCAACCCGGTAAGACACGACTTATCGCCACTGGCAGCAGCCACTGGTAACAGGATTAGCAGAGCGA
GGTATGTAGGCGGTGCTACAGAGTTCTTGAAGTGGTGGCCTAACTACGGCTACACTAGAAGAACAGTATT
TGGTATCTGCGCTCTGCTGAAGCCAGTTACCTTCGGAAAAAGAGTTGGTAGCTCTTGATCCGGCAAACAA
ACCACCGCTGGTAGCGGTGGTTTTTTTGTTTGCAAGCAGCAGATTACGCGCAGAAAAAAAGGATCTCAAG
AAGATCCTTTGATCTTTTCTACGGGGTCTGACGCTCAGTGGAACGAAAACTCACGTTAAGGGATTTTGGT
CATGAGATTATCAAAAAGGATCTTCACCTAGATCCTTTTAAATTAAAAATGAAGTTTTAAATCAATCTAA
AGTATATATGAGTAAACTTGGTCTGACAGTTACCAATGCTTAATCAGTGAGGCACCTATCTCAGCGATCT
GTCTATTTCGTTCATCCATAGTTGCCTGACTCCCCGTCGTGTAGATAACTACGATACGGGAGGGCTTACC
ATCTGGCCCCAGTGCTGCAATGATACCGCGAGACCCACGCTCACCGGCTCCAGATTTATCAGCAATAAAC
CAGCCAGCCGGAAGGGCCGAGCGCAGAAGTGGTCCTGCAACTTTATCCGCCTCCATCCAGTCTATTAATT
GTTGCCGGGAAGCTAGAGTAAGTAGTTCGCCAGTTAATAGTTTGCGCAACGTTGTTGCCATTGCTACAGG
CATCGTGGTGTCACGCTCGTCGTTTGGTATGGCTTCATTCAGCTCCGGTTCCCAACGATCAAGGCGAGTT
ACATGATCCCCCATGTTGTGCAAAAAAGCGGTTAGCTCCTTCGGTCCTCCGATCGTTGTCAGAAGTAAGT
TGGCCGCAGTGTTATCACTCATGGTTATGGCAGCACTGCATAATTCTCTTACTGTCATGCCATCCGTAAG
ATGCTTTTCTGTGACTGGTGAGTACTCAACCAAGTCATTCTGAGAATAGTGTATGCGGCGACCGAGTTGC
TCTTGCCCGGCGTCAATACGGGATAATACCGCGCCACATAGCAGAACTTTAAAAGTGCTCATCATTGGAA
AACGTTCTTCGGGGCGAAAACTCTCAAGGATCTTACCGCTGTTGAGATCCAGTTCGATGTAACCCACTCG
TGCACCCAACTGATCTTCAGCATCTTTTACTTTCACCAGCGTTTCTGGGTGAGCAAAAACAGGAAGGCAA
AATGCCGCAAAAAAGGGAATAAGGGCGACACGGAAATGTTGAATACTCATACTCTTCCTTTTTCAATATT
ATTGAAGCATTTATCAGGGTTATTGTCTCATGAGCGGATACATATTTGAATGTATTTAGAAAAATAAACA
AATAGGGGTTCCGCGCACATTTCCCCGAAAAGTGCCAC
Features (pLannotate 1.2.2; 35 found; start..end, strand, type, name):
     30..458     -  rep_origin     f1 ori (sequence partly withheld): f1 bacteriophage origin of replication; arrow indicates direction of (+) strand synthesis
    463..618     -  CDS            lacZα (fragment): LacZα fragment of β-galactosidase; lacZ fragment
    626..644     +  promoter       T7 promoter: promoter for bacteriophage T7 RNA polymerase
    703..724     -  promoter       SV40 promoter (fragment): SV40 enhancer and early promoter
    728..952     -  polyA_signal   bGH poly(A) signal: bovine growth hormone polyadenylation signal
   1026..1091    -  intron         small t intron: SV40 (simian virus 40) small t antigen intron
   1093..1165    -  CDS            small t antigen (fragment): SV40 (simian virus 40) small t antigen
   1168..1740    -  CDS            DTA: diphtheria toxin fragment A; Corynebacterium diphtheriae tox
   1767..2266    -  promoter       PGK promoter: mouse phosphoglycerate kinase 1 promoter
   2322..2348    -  misc_feature   MCS (fragment): pBluescript multiple cloning site
   2349..2382    +  protein_bind   FRT (minimal): supports FLP-mediated excision but not integration (Turan and Bode, 2011) FLP recombinase from the Saccharomyces cerevisiae 2μ plasmid
   2446..2945    +  promoter       PGK promoter: mouse phosphoglycerate kinase 1 promoter
   2957..3004    +  promoter       EM7 promoter: synthetic bacterial promoter&nbsp
   3023..3826    +  CDS            NeoR/KanR: aminoglycoside phosphotransferase from Tn5; aph(3')-II (or nptII); confers resistance to neomycin, kanamycin, and G418 (Geneticin®)
   3864..4088    +  polyA_signal   bGH poly(A) signal: bovine growth hormone polyadenylation signal
   4092..4113    +  promoter       SV40 promoter (fragment): SV40 enhancer and early promoter
   4143..4176    +  protein_bind   FRT (minimal): supports FLP-mediated excision but not integration (Turan and Bode, 2011) FLP recombinase from the Saccharomyces cerevisiae 2μ plasmid
   4201..4234    +  protein_bind   loxN: Cre-mediated recombination occurs in the 8-bp core sequence (GTATACCT). loxN sites are compatible with each other, but incompatible with loxP or lox2272 sites. Cre recombinase
   4249..4282    +  protein_bind   lox5171: Cre-mediated recombination occurs in the 8-bp core sequence (GTACACAT). lox5171 sites are compatible with each other, but incompatible with loxP or loxN sites (Lee and Saito, 1988). Cre recombinase
   4286..4306    -  misc_feature   MCS (fragment): pBluescript multiple cloning site
   4329..4450    -  polyA_signal   SV40 poly(A) signal: SV40 polyadenylation signal
   4473..4557    -  CDS            large T antigen (fragment): large T antigen from SV40 (simian virus 40)
   4580..5299    -  CDS            EGFP: the original enhanced GFP (Yang et al., 1996) mammalian codon-optimized
   5380..5413    -  protein_bind   loxN: Cre-mediated recombination occurs in the 8-bp core sequence (GTATACCT). loxN sites are compatible with each other, but incompatible with loxP or lox2272 sites. Cre recombinase
   5460..5493    -  protein_bind   lox5171: Cre-mediated recombination occurs in the 8-bp core sequence (GTACACAT). lox5171 sites are compatible with each other, but incompatible with loxP or loxN sites (Lee and Saito, 1988). Cre recombinase
   5499..5532    +  protein_bind   FRT (minimal): supports FLP-mediated excision but not integration (Turan and Bode, 2011) FLP recombinase from the Saccharomyces cerevisiae 2μ plasmid
   5558..5575    -  misc_feature   MCS (fragment): pBluescript multiple cloning site
   5588..5606    -  promoter       T3 promoter: promoter for bacteriophage T3 RNA polymerase
   5651..5667    -  protein_bind   lac operator: The lac repressor binds to the lac operator to inhibit transcription in E. coli. This inhibition can be relieved by adding lactose or isopropyl-β-D-thiogalactopyranoside (IPTG). lac repressor encoded by lacI
   5675..5705    -  promoter       lac promoter: promoter for the E. coli lac operon
   5720..5741    -  protein_bind   CAP binding site: CAP binding activates transcription in the presence of cAMP. E. coli catabolite activator protein
   5754..5846    -  CDS            lacI (fragment): lac repressor; lacI; The lac repressor binds to the lac operator to inhibit transcription in E. coli. This inhibition can be relieved by adding lactose or isopropyl-β-D-thiogalactopyranoside (IPTG).
   6029..6617    -  rep_origin     ori: high-copy-number ColE1/pMB1/pBR322/pUC origin of replication
   6788..7648    -  CDS            AmpR: β-lactamase; bla; confers resistance to ampicillin, carbenicillin, and related antibiotics
   7649..7753    -  promoter       AmpR promoter: bla
