[The description below was written by a language model from this plasmid's Addgene catalogue record and pLannotate feature annotations shown in this document.]
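Description:
pNeoXTR f2 is a mouse gene-targeting vector built on a pBluescript (pBS) backbone, about 7.8 kb in total. It is propagated in E. coli through a high-copy ColE1/pUC-type origin with ampicillin selection (AmpR under its own bla promoter). The backbone also retains the f1 phage origin, the lac promoter/operator and lacZα remnants, and flanking T7 and T3 promoters. No homology arms are annotated, and fragments of the pBluescript multiple cloning site sit on either side of the central cassette. It therefore appears to be a generic template into which locus-specific arms are cloned, although the record does not say so explicitly.

The payload has three functional modules. A PGK promoter-driven diphtheria toxin A fragment, with SV40 small t intron and bGH polyadenylation sequences, lies outside the targeting cassette and provides negative selection against random integrants. A PGK/EM7 dual-promoter NeoR cassette with a bGH poly(A) signal gives G418 selection in mammalian cells (and kanamycin resistance in bacteria), and it is flanked by FRT sites. Downstream lies an EGFP coding sequence with an SV40 poly(A) signal, in reverse orientation and with no annotated promoter. It is bracketed by loxN and lox5171 pairs in opposing orientations, a double-floxed arrangement that lets Cre invert the cassette stably. A third FRT site follows this module, so FLP could in principle remove the selection marker alone or the whole insertion.

This layout fits the associated publication's XTR concept of recombinase-based conditional and reversible gene regulation, with Cre switching the reporter cassette's orientation and FLP later deleting it. The meaning of "f2" in the name is not given in the record.
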