Addgene plasmid #69159: pNeoXTR f2
Purpose: mouse targeting vector
Depositing lab: David Feldser. Depositing organization: University of Pennsylvania. Publication: Recombinase-based conditional and reversible gene regulation via XTR alleles. Robles-Oteiza C, Taylor S, Yates T, Cicchini M, Lauderback B, Cashman CR, Burds AA, Winslow MM, Jacks T, Feldser DM. Nat Commun. 2015 Nov 5;6:8783. doi: 10.1038/ncomms9783. PubMed 26537451.
Backbone
  Vector backbone: pBS
  Backbone manufacturer: Agilent
  Backbone size w/o insert (bp): 3000
  Total vector size (bp): 7776
  Modifications to backbone: see pNeoXTR f2.gb file
  Vector type: Mouse Targeting
  Selectable markers: Neomycin (select with G418)
Growth in bacteria
  Bacterial resistance: Ampicillin, 100 μg/mL
  Growth temperature: 37°C
  Growth strain: Stbl3
  Copy number: Unknown
Gene/Insert 1
  Gene/Insert name: DTA
  Species: diptheria
  Insert size (bp): 984
Gene/Insert 2
  Gene/Insert name: NeoR
  Insert size (bp): 804
Gene/Insert 3
  Gene/Insert name: GFP (alt name: green fluorescent protein)
  Insert size (bp): 720
Gene/Insert 4
  Gene/Insert name: AmpR
  Insert size (bp): 861
Terms and licenses: Academic/Nonprofit Terms; Industry Terms: Not Available to Industry
How to cite: pNeoXTR f2 was a gift from David Feldser (Addgene plasmid # 69159 ; http://n2t.net/addgene:69159 ; RRID:Addgene_69159)
