>Addgene plasmid #69159 | pNeoXTR f2 | addgene partial sequence | sequence record 131612 | SV40-splice-R2 5'-CACAAACAATTAGAATCAGTAG-3'
CCTTAGAGCTTTAAATCTCTGTAGGTAGTTTGTCCAATTATGTCACACCACAGAAGTAAGGTTCCTTCAC
AAAGAGATCGCCTGACACGATTTCCTGCACAGGCTTGAGCCATATACTCATACATCGCATCTTGGCCACG
TTTTCCACGGGTTTCAAAATTAATCTCAAGTTCTACGCTTAACGCTTTCGCCTGTTCCCAGTTATTAATA
TATTCAACGCTAGAACTCCCCTCAGCGAAGGGAAGGCTGAGCACTACACGCGAAGCACC
