>Addgene plasmid #69159 | pNeoXTR f2 | addgene partial sequence | sequence record 131616 | EXFP-R 5'-GTCTTGTAGTTGCCGTCGTC-3'
GCCTTCGGGCATGGCGGACTTGAAGAAGTCGTGCTGCTTCATGTGGTCGGGGTAGCGGCTGAAGCACTGC
ACNCCGTAGGTCAGGGTGGTCACNAGGGTGGGCCAGGGCACGGGCAGCTTGCCGGTGGTGCAGATGAACT
TCAGGGTCAGCTTGCCGTATGTGGCATCTCCCTCGCCCTCGCCGGACACNCTGAACTTGTGGCCGTTTAC
ATCGCCGTCCAGCTCGACCAGGATGGGCACCACCCCGGTGAACAGCTCCTCGCCCTTGCTCACCATCCTG
GAAAAAAGAAATGCGAAGATTGCGCCTGCGCATCAATAAAATAAAAGATTTTATTTAGTCTCCAGAAAAA
GCCCGGATAACTTCGTATAAGGTATCCTATACGAAGTTATCCATTCAGGCTGTGCTAGCATCAATGGCAT
GGCACAAAG
