>Addgene plasmid #69159 | pNeoXTR f2 | addgene partial sequence | sequence record 132692 | EXFP-R 5'-GTCTTGTAGTTGCCGTCGTC-3'
GCCTTCGGGCATGGCGGACTTGAAGAAGTCGTGCTGCTTCATGTGGTCGGGGTAGCGGCTGAAGCACTGC
ACGCCGTAGGTCAGGGTGGTCACGAGGGTGGGCCAGGGCACGGGCAGCTTGCCGGTGGTGCAGATGAACT
TCAGGGTCAGCTTGCCGTAGGTGGCATCGCCCTCGCCCTCGCCGGACACGCTGAACTTGTGGCCGTTTAC
GTCGCCGTCCAGCTCGACCAGGATGGGCACCACCCCGGTGAACAGCTCCTCGCCCTTGCTCACCATCCTG
GAAAAAAGAAATGCGAAGATTGCGCCTGCGCATCGATAAAATAAAAGATTTTATTTAGTCTCCAGAAAAA
GCCCGGATAACTTCGTATAAGGTATCCTATACGAAGTTATCCATTCAGGCTGTGCTAGCATCAATGGCAT
GGCACAAAGCTTAGCCATAACTTCGTATAATGTGTACTATACGAAGTTATCCCGGGAAGTTCCTATTCTC
TAGAAAGTATAGGAACTTCTTAATTAAGACGTCCTTAAGCCTAGGCCACCGCGGTGGAGCTCCAGCTTTT
GTTCCCTTTAGTGAGGGTTAATTGCGCGCTTGGCGTAATCATGGTCATAGCTGTTTCCTGTGTGAAATTG
TTATCCGCTCACAATTCCACACAACATACGAGCCGGAAGCATAAAGTGTAAAGCCTGGGGTGCCTAATGA
GTGAGCTAACTCACATTAATTGCGTTGCGCTCACTGCCCGCTTTCCA
