>Addgene plasmid #69159 | pNeoXTR f2 | addgene partial sequence | sequence record 132693 | Neo-R 5'-GCCCAGTCATAGCCGAATAG-3'
ATCCATCTTGTTCAATGGCCGATCCCATGGTTTAGTTCCTCACCTTGTCGTATTATACTATGCCGATATA
CTATGCCGATGATTAATTGTCAACAGGCTGCAGGTCGAAAGGCCCGGAGATGAGGAAGAGGAGAACAGCG
CGGCAGACGTGCGCTTTTGAAGCGTGCAGAATGCCGGGCCTCCGGAGGACCTTCGGGCGCCCGCCCCGCC
CCTGAGCCCGCCCCTGAGCCCGCCCCCGGACCCACCCCTTCCCAGCCTCTGAGCCCAGAAAGCGAAGGAG
CAAAGCTGCTATTGGCCGCTGCCCCAAAGGCCTACCCGCTTCCATTGCTCAGCGGTGCTGTCCATCTGCA
CGAGACTAGTGAGACGTGCTACTTCCATTTGTCACGTCCTGCACGACGCGAGCTGCGGGGCGGGGGGGAA
CTTCCTGACTAGGGGAGGAGTAGAAGGTGGCGCGAAGGGGCCACCAAAGAACGGAGCCGGTTGGCGCCTA
CCGGTGGATGTGGAATGTGTGCGAGGCCAGAGGCCACTTGTGTA
